>Addgene plasmid #220840 | pTMB301_ZFcharm_Kv1_Prnp_SPM | addgene full sequence | sequence record 437210 | Addgene NGS Result
CCTGCAGGCAGCTGCGCGCTCGCTCGCTCACTGAGGCCGCCCGGGCGTCGGGCGACCTTTGGTCGCCCGG
CCTCAGTGAGCGAGCGAGCGCGCAGAGAGGGAGTGGCCAACTCCATCACTAGGGGTTCCTGCGGCCTACT
AGTGGATCAGCAGACCGATTCTGGGCTCTAGAGGGCAGAGCGCACATCGCCCACAGTCCCCGAGAAGTTG
GGGGGAGGGGTCGGCAATTGAACCGGTGCCTAGAGAAGGTGGCGCGGGGTAAACTGGGAAAGTGATGTCG
TGTACTGGCTCCGCCTTTTTCCCGAGGGTGGGGGAGAACCGTATATAAGTGCAGTAGTCGCCGTGAACGT
TCTTTTTCGCAACGGGTTTGCCGCCAGAACACAGCCTCAGCGCCACCATGGCCAGGACCAAACAAACTGC
CAGAAAGAGCACCGGGGGGAAAGCGCCCCGAAAACAGCTGGCGACCAAAGCAGCCCGCAAAAGCGCACCG
GGAGGTGCAAGCAGTGGGGCAGGAAGTTCCTCAGGAGGAAGTGCGGCGGGATCCGGAAGCGGTGGCGCAT
CAAGTGGCGCCGCAAGTAGCAGTGCCGGGTCCGCAGCTGGCTCCGGGTCCTCCCCTGTTGAGATCTACAA
GACCGTGTCCGCCTGGAAGCGGCAGCCAATCAGAGTGCTGAGCCTGTTCGGCAATATTGACAAGGAACTG
AAGTCTCTGGGCTTCCTGGAAAGCGGCAGCCACAGCGAGGGCGGCACACTGAAGTACGTGGAAGATGTGA
CCAACGTGGTGCGGAGAGATGTGGAAAAGTGGGGACCTTTCGACCTGCTGTACGGCAGCACCCAGCCTCT
GGGCGGAAGCTGCGACAGGTGTCCTGGCTGGTACATGTTCCAATTTCATAGAATCCTGCAGTACGCCAGA
CCTAGACAGGAGTCTCAGCCCTTCTTCTGGATCTTCATGGATAACCTGCTGCTCACAGAGGACGACCAGA
TGACCACCGTGCGGTTCCTGCAAACAGAGGCCGTCACCCTGCGCGACGTGAGATCTAGAGTGCTGCAGAA
CGCCGTCCGGGTGTGGAGCAACATCCCCGGTCTTAAAAGCAAGCACGAGGCTCTGTCCCCAAAAGAGGAA
GAGAGCCTGCAGGGCCACGTGCGGACCAGATCTAAGCTGGCCGCTCCTAAAGTGGACCCCCTGGTGAAGA
ACTGCCTGCTGCCTCTGAGAGAGTACTTTAAGTATTTCAGCCAGAGCAGCCTGCCCCTGGGAGGACCTAG
CAGCGGCGCCCCACCTCCAAGCGGAGGCTCTCCAGCTGGCAGCCCTACCAGCACAGAGGAAGGCACAAGC
GAGAGCGCCACACCTGAGAGCGGCCCTGGCACCTCCACCGAGCCCAGCGAGGGCTCTGCCCCTGGCAGCC
CCGCCGGAAGCCCCACCTCTACAGAAGAAGGCACCAGCACAGAGCCTTCTGAAGGCTCTGCCCCTGGAAC
ATCCACCGAGCCTAGCGAGAAGCGGACTGCCGATGGATCTGAGTTTGAGAGCCCTAAGAAAAAAAGAAAG
GTTGGAGTGCCTGCTGCTATGGCCGAGAGACCATTTCAGTGCAGAATCTGCATGCGCAATTTCAGCACCA
GCGGAAATCTCACAAGACACATCCGGACCCATACCGGCGAGAAGCCCTTTGCCTGCGATATCTGCGGCAG
AAAGTTCGCTCTGTCTCAGGACCTGAACCGGCACACCAAGATCCACACACACCCCAGAGCCCCTATCCCC
AAGCCTTTCCAGTGCCGGATTTGCATGCGGAACTTCAGCGACAGGTCCGCCCTGAGCAGACATATCAGAA
CACACACCGGCGAAAAGCCTTTCGCCTGTGATATCTGTGGCAGAAAGTTCGCCCGGAACGACGACAGAAA
AAAGCACACAAAGATCCACACCGGATCTCAGAAACCTTTCCAATGTAGAATCTGCATGAGAAACTTCAGC
CAGAGCGGCAACCTGGCCAGACACATCCGGACCCACACAGGCGAAAAGCCTTTCGCCTGTGATATCTGCG
GCCGGAAATTCGCCCAGAGAATCGACCTGACCCGGCACACCAAGATCCACCTGAGACAGAAGGACGCCGC
CAGAGGCAGCGGCGGCGACGCCAAGAGCCTGACCGCCTGGTCCAAGAGGACCGCCGACGGCAGCGAGTTC
GAGCCCAAGAAAAAGCGGAAGGTGTCCGGCTCTGAAACCCCTGGCACAAGCGAGTCTGCTACACCTGAGT
CCAGAACCCTGGTCACCTTCAAAGACGTGTTCGTGGACTTCACCAGAGAAGAATGGAAGCTGCTGGATAC
CGCTCAGCAGATCGTGTACAGAAACGTGATGCTGGAAAACTACAAGAATCTGGTGTCCCTGGGCTACCAG
CTGACCAAGCCTGACGTGATCCTGAGACTGGAAAAGGGCGAGGAACCCGGGAGCGGCTATCCCTATGACG
TGCCCGATTATGCCTGATAGAATTCGCTTATCGATAATCAACCTCTGGATTACAAAATTTGTGAAAGATT
GACTGGTATTCTTAACTATGTTGCTCCTTTTACGCTATGTGGATACGCTGCTTTAATGCCTTTGTATCAT
GCTATTGCTTCCCGTATGGCTTTCATTTTCTCCTCCTTGTATAAATCCTGGTTGCTGTCTCTTTATGAGG
AGTTGTGGCCCGTTGTCAGGCAACGTGGCGTGGTGTGCACTGTGTTTGCTGACGCAACCCCCACTGGTTG
GGGCATTGCCACCACCTGTCAGCTCCTTTCCGGGACTTTCGCTTTCCCCCTCCCTATTGCCACGGCGGAA
CTCATCGCCGCCTGCCTTGCCCGCTGCTGGACAGGGGCTCGGCTGTTGGGCACTGACAATTCCGTGGTGT
TGTCGGGGAAATCATCGTCCTTTCCTTGGCTGCTCGCCTATGTTGCCACCTGGATTCTGCGCGGGACGTC
CTTCTGCTACGTCCCTTCGGCCCTCAATCCAGCGGACCTTCCTTCCCGCGGCCTGCTGCCGGCTCTGCGG
CCTCTTCCGCGTCTTCGCCTTCGCCCTCAGACGAGTCGGATCTCCCTTTGGGCCGCCTCCCCGCATCGAT
ACCGAGCGCTGCTCGAGAGATCTAATAAAATATCTTTATTTTCATTACATCTGTGTGTTGGTTTTTTGTG
TGGCGGCCGCTAGTGGCAGCACCAGCTCAGGGCTGGAGGTGGTGGCTCCTGAGGGTACCTCAGCCCCAGG
TGGTGGCCCGGGAACCCTGGATGACAGTGCCACCATTTGCCGTGTCTGCCAGAAGCCAGGCGATCTGGTT
ATGTGCAACCAGTGTGAGTTTTGTTTCCACCTGGACTGTCACCTGCCGGCCCTGCAGGATGTACCAGGGG
AGGAGTGGAGCTGCTCACTCTGCCATGTGCTCCCTGACCTGAAGGAGGAGGATGGCAGCCTCAGCCTGGA
TGGTGCAGACAGCACTGGCGTGGTGGCCAAGCTCTCACCAGCCAACCAGCGGAAATGTGAGCGTGTACTG
CTGGCCCTATTCTGTCACGAACCCTGCCGCCCCCTGCATCAGCTGGCTACCGACTCCACCTTCTCCCTGG
ACCAGCCCGGTGGCACCCTGGATCTGACCCTGATCCGTGCCCGCCTCCAGGAGAAGTTGTCACCTCCCTA
CAGCTCCCCACAGGAGTTTGCCCAGGATGTGGGCCGCATGTTCAAGCAATTCAACAAGTTAACTGAGGAC
AAGGCAGACGTGCAGTCCATCATCGGCCTGCAGCGCTTCTTCGAGACGCGCATGAACGAGGCCTTCGGTG
ACACCAAGTTCTCTGCTGTGCTGGTGGAGCCCCCGCCGATGAGCCTGCCTGGTGCTGGCCTGAGTTCCCA
GGAGCTGTCTGGTGGCCCTGGTGATGGCCCCTGCCCAACTTTAAGCTTGCAGGAACCCCTAGTGATGGAG
TTGGCCACTCCCTCTCTGCGCGCTCGCTCGCTCACTGAGGCCGGGCGACCAAAGGTCGCCCGACGCCCGG
GCTTTGCCCGGGCGGCCTCAGTGAGCGAGCGAGCGCGCAGCTGCCTGCAGGGGCGCCTGATGCGGTATTT
TCTCCTTACGCATCTGTGCGGTATTTCACACCGCATA
[95 nt withheld, positions 4098-4192]
T
[46 nt withheld, positions 4194-4239]
C
[141 nt withheld, positions 4241-4381]
CCTTTGACGTTGGAGTCCACGTTCTTT
[37 nt withheld, positions 4409-4445]
ACTCTATCTCGGGCTATTCTTTTGATTTATAAGGGATTTTGCCGATTTCGGTCTATTGGTTAAAAAATGA
GCTGATTTAACAAAAATTTAACGCGAATTTTAACAAAATATTAACGTTTACAATTTTATGGTGCACTCTC
AGTACAATCTGCTCTGATGCCGCATAGTTAAGCCAGCCCCGACACCCGCCAACACCCGCTGACGCGCCCT
GACGGGCTTGTCTGCTCCCGGCATCCGCTTACAGACAAGCTGTGACCGTCTCCGGGAGCTGCATGTGTCA
GAGGTTTTCACCGTCATCACCGAAACGCGCGAGACGAAAGGGCCTCGTGATACGCCTATTTTTATAGGTT
AATGTCATGATAATAATGGTTTCTTAGACGTCAGGTGGCACTTTTCGGGGAAATGTGCGCGGAACCCCTA
TTTGTTTATTTTTCTAAATACATTCAAATATGTATCCGCTCATGAGACAATAACCCTGATAAATGCTTCA
ATAATATTGAAAAAGGAAGAGTATGAGTATTCAACATTTCCGTGTCGCCCTTATTCCCTTTTTTGCGGCA
TTTTGCCTTCCTGTTTTTGCTCACCCAGAAACGCTGGTGAAAGTAAAAGATGCTGAAGATCAGTTGGGTG
CACGAGTGGGTTACATCGAACTGGATCTCAACAGCGGTAAGATCCTTGAGAGTTTTCGCCCCGAAGAACG
TTTTCCAATGATGAGCACTTTTAAAGTTCTGCTATGTGGCGCGGTATTATCCCGTATTGACGCCGGGCAA
GAGCAACTCGGTCGCCGCATACACTATTCTCAGAATGACTTGGTTGAGTACTCACCAGTCACAGAAAAGC
ATCTTACGGATGGCATGACAGTAAGAGAATTATGCAGTGCTGCCATAACCATGAGTGATAACACTGCGGC
CAACTTACTTCTGACAACGATCGGAGGACCGAAGGAGCTAACCGCTTTTTTGCACAACATGGGGGATCAT
GTAACTCGCCTTGATCGTTGGGAACCGGAGCTGAATGAAGCCATACCAAACGACGAGCGTGACACCACGA
TGCCTGTAGCAATGGCAACAACGTTGCGCAAACTATTAACTGGCGAACTACTTACTCTAGCTTCCCGGCA
ACAATTAATAGACTGGATGGAGGCGGATAAAGTTGCAGGACCACTTCTGCGCTCGGCCCTTCCGGCTGGC
TGGTTTATTGCTGATAAATCTGGAGCCGGTGAGCGTGGAAGCCGCGGTATCATTGCAGCACTGGGGCCAG
ATGGTAAGCCCTCCCGTATCGTAGTTATCTACACGACGGGGAGTCAGGCAACTATGGATGAACGAAATAG
ACAGATCGCTGAGATAGGTGCCTCACTGATTAAGCATTGGTAACTGTCAGACCAAGTTTACTCATATATA
CTTTAGATTGATTTAAAACTTCATTTTTAATTTAAAAGGATCTAGGTGAAGATCCTTTTTGATAATCTCA
TGACCAAAATCCCTTAACGTGAGTTTTCGTTCCACTGAGCGTCAGACCCCGTAGAAAAGATCAAAGGATC
TTCTTGAGATCCTTTTTTTCTGCGCGTAATCTGCTGCTTGCAAACAAAAAAACCACCGCTACCAGCGGTG
GTTTGTTTGCCGGATCAAGAGCTACCAACTCTTTTTCCGAAGGTAACTGGCTTCAGCAGAGCGCAGATAC
CAAATACTGTTCTTCTAGTGTAGCCGTAGTTAGGCCACCACTTCAAGAACTCTGTAGCACCGCCTACATA
CCTCGCTCTGCTAATCCTGTTACCAGTGGCTGCTGCCAGTGGCGATAAGTCGTGTCTTACCGGGTTGGAC
TCAAGACGATAGTTACCGGATAAGGCGCAGCGGTCGGGCTGAACGGGGGGTTCGTGCACACAGCCCAGCT
TGGAGCGAACGACCTACACCGAACTGAGATACCTACAGCGTGAGCTATGAGAAAGCGCCACGCTTCCCGA
AGGGAGAAAGGCGGACAGGTATCCGGTAAGCGGCAGGGTCGGAACAGGAGAGCGCACGAGGGAGCTTCCA
GGGGGAAACGCCTGGTATCTTTATAGTCCTGTCGGGTTTCGCCACCTCTGACTTGAGCGTCGATTTTTGT
GATGCTCGTCAGGGGGGCGGAGCCTATGGAAAAACGCCAGCAACGCGGCCTTTTTACGGTTCCTGGCCTT
TTGCTGGCCTTTTGCTCACATGT
Features (pLannotate 1.2.2; 19 found; start..end, strand, type, name):
     12..39      +  repeat_region  AAV2 ITR (fragment): inverted terminal repeat of adeno-associated virus serotype 2 inverted
     68..95      +  repeat_region  AAV2 ITR (fragment): inverted terminal repeat of adeno-associated virus serotype 2 inverted
    173..384     +  promoter       EF-1α core promoter: core promoter for human elongation factor EF-1α
    398..490     +  CDS            H31_BOVIN (fragment): Experimental evidence at protein level: Swiss-Prot protein existence level 1. Core component of nucleosome. Nucleosomes wrap and compact DNA into chromatin, limiting DNA accessibility to the cellular machineries which require DNA as a template. Histones thereby play a central role in transcription regulation, DNA repair, DNA replication and chromosomal stability. DNA accessibility is regulated via a complex set of post-translational modifications of histones, also called histone code, and nucleosome remodeling. From Bos taurus (Bovine).
    614..1249    +  CDS            Dnmt3l (fragment): DNM3L_MOUSE - Experimental evidence at protein level: Swiss-Prot protein existence level 1. Catalytically inactive regulatory factor of DNA methyltransferases that can either promote or inhibit DNA methylation depending on the context (PubMed:11719692, PubMed:15318244, PubMed:15671018, PubMed:24074865). Essential for the function of DNMT3A and DNMT3B: activates DNMT3A and DNMT3B by binding to their catalytic domain (PubMed:15671018). Acts by accelerating the binding of DNA and S-adenosyl-L-methionine (AdoMet) to the methyltransferases and dissociates from the complex after DNA binding to the m
   1278..1415    +  CDS            MIXL1 (fragment): MIXL1_HUMAN - Also known as MIXL. Experimental evidence at protein level: Swiss-Prot protein existence level 1. Transcription factor that play a central role in proper axial mesendoderm morphogenesis and endoderm formation. Required for efficient differentiation of cells from the primitive streak stage to blood, by acting early in the recruitment and/or expansion of mesodermal progenitors to the hemangioblastic and hematopoietic lineages. Also involved in the morphogenesis of the heart and the gut during embryogenesis. Acts as a negative regulator of brachyury expression (By similarity). From
   1982..2003    +  CDS            ZFHD1 (DNA binding domain) (fragment): composite human DNA-binding domain composed of domains from the transcription factors Zif268 and Oct-1 (Pomerantz et al., 1995)
   2249..2428    +  CDS            ZNF720 (fragment): ZN720_HUMAN - Experimental evidence at protein level: Swiss-Prot protein existence level 1. From Homo sapiens (Human).
   2486..3074    +  misc_feature   WPRE: woodchuck hepatitis virus posttranscriptional regulatory element
   3104..3152    +  polyA_signal   poly(A) signal: synthetic polyadenylation signal
   3153..3881    +  CDS            TRIM28 (fragment): TIF1B_HUMAN - Also known as KAP1, RNF96, TIF1B. Experimental evidence at protein level: Swiss-Prot protein existence level 1. (Microbial infection) Plays a critical role in the shutdown of lytic gene expression during the early stage of herpes virus 8 primary infection. This inhibition is mediated through interaction with herpes virus 8 protein LANA1. From Homo sapiens (Human).
   3901..4041    +  repeat_region  AAV2 ITR: inverted terminal repeat of adeno-associated virus serotype 2 inverted
   4046..4097    -  misc_feature   bom (fragment): basis of mobility region from pBR322
   4116..4571    +  rep_origin     f1 ori (sequence partly withheld): f1 bacteriophage origin of replication; arrow indicates direction of (+) strand synthesis
   4572..4621    -  misc_feature   bom (fragment): basis of mobility region from pBR322
   4723..4758    -  CDS            rop (fragment): Rop protein, which maintains plasmids at low copy number; rop
   4853..4957    +  promoter       AmpR promoter: bla
   4958..5818    +  CDS            AmpR: β-lactamase; bla; confers resistance to ampicillin, carbenicillin, and related antibiotics
   5989..6577    +  rep_origin     ori: high-copy-number ColE1/pMB1/pBR322/pUC origin of replication
