[The description below was written by a language model from this plasmid's Addgene catalogue record and pLannotate feature annotations shown in this document.]
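Description:
pTMB301_ZFcharm_Kv1_Prnp_SPM is an AAV transfer (genome) plasmid for mammalian expression, carrying a compact zinc-finger-based epigenetic editor, ZFcharm Kv1, directed against the prion protein gene Prnp. The 6.6 kb plasmid is maintained in bacteria through a high-copy ColE1/pUC-type origin and selected with ampicillin via the bla gene. An f1 origin and small remnants of pBR322 bom and rop sequences also sit in the backbone. AAV2 inverted terminal repeats flank the payload so that it can be packaged into recombinant AAV particles. One ITR is annotated as intact, while the other is detected only as short fragments.

Between the ITRs, the short EF-1α core (EFS) promoter drives a roughly 2.1 kb fusion open reading frame. Automated annotation picks up a histone H3-like segment at the N-terminus, a large Dnmt3l-derived fragment, zinc-finger DNA-binding sequence, and a ZNF720-derived segment near the C-terminus. A short match to MIXL1 is probably a homology call rather than a deliberate part. The record lists human and Apodemus sylvaticus as source species and notes a C-terminal HA tag for detection. A WPRE, which enhances transcript stability and expression, and a synthetic poly(A) signal follow the coding sequence. A TRIM28-matching stretch lies downstream of the polyadenylation signal and so outside the transcribed unit; the record does not explain its role, though its position is consistent with non-expressed filler.

The "SPM" suffix refers to a single perfect-match binding site for the zinc-finger array built into the vector, which lets the editor silence its own expression once it is produced. Its location is not annotated in the feature table. The associated work used such constructs for AAV-mediated, brainwide silencing of prion protein.
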