Addgene plasmid #220840: pTMB301_ZFcharm_Kv1_Prnp_SPM
Purpose: AAV genome expressing ZFcharm Kv1 targeting Prnp; single perfect match self-silencing binding site
Depositing lab: Jonathan Weissman. Depositing organization: Whitehead Institute for Biomedical Research. Publication: Brainwide silencing of prion protein by AAV-mediated delivery of an engineered compact epigenetic editor. Neumann EN, Bertozzi TM, Wu E, Serack F, Harvey JW, Brauer PP, Pirtle CP, Coffey A, Howard M, Kamath N, Lenz K, Guzman K, Raymond MH, Khalil AS, Deverman BE, Minikel EV, Vallabh SM, Weissman JS. Science. 2024 Jun 28;384(6703):ado7082. doi: 10.1126/science.ado7082. Epub 2024 Jun 28. PubMed 38935715.
Backbone
  Vector backbone: AAV expression plasmid
  Backbone size w/o insert (bp): 4568
  Vector type: Mammalian Expression, AAV
Growth in bacteria
  Bacterial resistance: Ampicillin, 100 μg/mL
  Growth temperature: 37°C
  Growth strain: NEB Stable
  Copy number: High Copy
Gene/Insert
  Gene/Insert name: ZFcharm Kv1
  Species: H. sapiens (human); Apodemus sylvaticus
  Insert size (bp): 2070
  Mutation: N/A
  Promoter: EFS
  Tag / fusion protein: HAtag (C terminal on backbone)
  Cloning method: Gibson Cloning
  Sequencing primers: 5′ ctgggaaagtgatgtcgtgtac; 3′ ggatacgctgctttaatgcc
Terms and licenses: Academic/Nonprofit Terms; Industry Terms: Not Available to Industry
How to cite: pTMB301_ZFcharm_Kv1_Prnp_SPM was a gift from Jonathan Weissman (Addgene plasmid # 220840 ; http://n2t.net/addgene:220840 ; RRID:Addgene_220840)
